Addgene plasmid #11812: pcDNA3-Casp2 C303A-Flag
Depositing lab: Guy Salvesen. Depositing organization: Sanford Burnham Prebys Medical Discovery Institute.
Backbone
  Vector backbone: pcDNA3
  Backbone manufacturer: Invitrogen
  Backbone size w/o insert (bp): 5446
  Vector type: Mammalian Expression
  Selectable markers: Neomycin (select with G418)
Growth in bacteria
  Bacterial resistance: Ampicillin, 100 μg/mL
  Growth temperature: 37°C
  Growth strain: DH5alpha
  Copy number: High Copy
Gene/Insert
  Gene/Insert name: Caspase-2 catalytic mutant (alt name: Caspase-2)
  Species: H. sapiens (human)
  Insert size (bp): 1449
  Mutation: C303A
  Entrez Gene: CASP2 (a.k.a. CASP-2, ICH1, MRT80, NEDD-2, NEDD2, PPP1R57)
  Tag / fusion protein: FLAG (C terminal on insert)
  Cloning method: Restriction Enzyme; 5′ cloning site Don't know (unknown if destroyed); 3′ cloning site Don't know (unknown if destroyed)
  Sequencing primers: 5′ T7
Terms and licenses: Academic/Nonprofit Terms; Industry Terms: Not Available to Industry
How to cite: pcDNA3-Casp2 C303A-Flag was a gift from Guy Salvesen (Addgene plasmid # 11812 ; http://n2t.net/addgene:11812 ; RRID:Addgene_11812)
