[The description below was written by a language model from this plasmid's Addgene catalogue record.]
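Description:
pcDNA3-Casp2 C303A-Flag is a mammalian expression plasmid built on the Invitrogen pcDNA3 backbone (about 5.4 kb without insert). It carries a roughly 1.45 kb insert encoding human caspase-2 (CASP2, also known as ICH1 or NEDD2). The plasmid is maintained as a high-copy construct in E. coli under ampicillin selection. It also carries a neomycin resistance marker, so stably transfected mammalian cells can be selected with G418. The record does not list individual regulatory elements. Standard pcDNA3 drives its insert from the CMV immediate-early promoter, and a T7 promoter sits upstream of the cloning site, which fits with T7 being the recorded 5′ sequencing primer. The insert was placed by restriction cloning, but the sites used are not recorded.

The caspase-2 coding sequence carries a C303A substitution, described in the record as a catalytic mutant. Replacing the active-site cysteine of a caspase with alanine abolishes its proteolytic activity while leaving the rest of the protein intact. A FLAG epitope fused to the C terminus allows detection by immunoblotting or immunofluorescence and recovery by immunoprecipitation with anti-FLAG antibodies.

The record does not state a specific purpose. A construct of this kind is typically used as an enzymatically dead control alongside wild-type caspase-2 in transfected mammalian cells. Such a control helps separate effects that require protease activity from those that depend only on the protein's presence or its interactions, and it lets caspase-2 be expressed and studied for binding partners or processing without its own catalytic activity.
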