>Addgene plasmid #11812 | pcDNA3-Casp2 C303A-Flag | depositor partial sequence | sequence record 7067 | Author sequence
TTATAGGGAGGACCCAAGCTTGGTACCGAGCTCGGATCCACTAGTAACGGCCGCCAGTGTGCTGGAATTC
GCCACCATGGCCGCTGACAGGGGACGCAGGATATTGGGAGTGTGTGGCATGCATCCTCATCATCAGGAAA
CTCTAAAAAAGAACCGAGTGGTGCTAGCCAAACAGCTGTTGTTGAGCGAATTGTTAGAACATCTTCTGGA
GAAGGACATCATCACCTTGGAAATGAGGGAGCTCATCCAGGCCAAAGTGGGCAGTTTCAGCCAGAATGTG
GAACTCCTCAACTTGCTGCCTAAGAGGGGTCCCCAAGCTTTTGATGCCTTCTGTGAAGCACTGAGGGAGA
CCAAGCAAGGCCACCTGGAGGATATGTTGCTCACCACCCTTTCTGGGCTTCAGCATGTACTCCCACCGTT
GAGCTGTGACTACGACTTGAGTCTCCCTTTTCCGGTGTGTGAGTCCTGTCCCCTTTACAAGAAGCTCCGC
CTGTCGACAGATACTGTGGAACACTCCCTAGACAATAAAGATGGTCCTGTCTGCCTTCAGGTGAAGCCTT
GCACTCCTGAATTTTATCAAACACACTTCCAGCTGGCATATAGGTTGCAGTCTCGGCCTCGTGGCCTAGC
ACTGGTGTTGAGCAATGTGCACTTCACTGGAGAGAAAGAACTGGAATTTCGCTCTGGAGGGGATGTGGAC
CACAGTACTCTAGTCACCCTCTTCAAGCTTTTGGGCTATGACGTCCATGTTCTATGTGACCAGACTGCAC
AGGAAATGCAAGAGAAACTGCAGAATTTTGCACAGTTACCTGCACACCGAGTCACGGACTCCTGCATCGT
GGCACTCCTCTCGCATGGTGTGGAGGGCGCCATCTATGGTGTGGATGGGAAACTGCTCCAGCTCCAAGAG
GTTTTTCAGCTCTTTGACAACGCCAACTGCCCAAGCCTACAGAACAAACCAAAAATGTTCTTCATCCAGG
CCGCCCGTGGAGATGAGACTGATCGTGGGGTTGACCAACAAGATGGAAAGAACCACGCAGGATCCCCTGG
GTGCGAGGAGAGTGATGCCGGTAAAGAAAAGTTGCCGAAGATGAGACTGCCCACGCGCTCAGACATGATA
TGCGGCTATGCCTGCCTCAAAGGGACTGCCGCCATGCGGAACACCAAACGAGGTTCCTGGTACATCGAGG
CTCTTGCTCAAGTGTTTTCTGAGCGGGCTTGTGATATGCACGTGGCCGACATGCTGGTTAAGGTGAACGC
ACTTATCAAGGATCGGGAAGGTTATGCTCCTGGCACAGAATTCCACCGGTGCAAGGAGATGTCTGAATAC
TGCAGCACTCTGTGCCGCCACCTCTACCTGTTCCCAGGACACCCTCCCACACTCGAGGACTACAAGGACG
ACGATGACAAGTGATCTAGAGGGCCCTATTCTATAGTGTCACCTAAATG
