>Addgene plasmid #11812 | pcDNA3-Casp2 C303A-Flag | addgene partial sequence | sequence record 18521 | T7 5'-TAATACGACTCACTATAGGG-3'
CCGCCAGTTGTTGCTGGAATTTCGCCACCATGGCCGCTGACAGGGGACGCAGGATATTGGGAGTGTGTGG
CATGCATCCTCATCATCAGGAAACTCTAAAAAAGAACCGAGTGGTGCTAGCCAAACAGCTGTTGTTGAGC
GAATTGTTAGAACATCTTCTGGAGAAGGACATCATCACCTTGGAAATGAGGGAGCTCATCCAGGCCAAAG
TGGGCAGTTTCAGCCAGAATGTGGAACTCCTCAACTTGCTGCCTAAGAGGGGTCCCCAAGCTTTTGATGC
CTTCTGTGAAGCACTGAGGGAGACCAAGCAAGGCCACCTGGAGGATATGTTGCTCACCACCCTTTCTGGG
CTTCAGCATGTACTCCCACCGTTGAGCTGTGACTACGACTTGAGTCTCCCTTTTCCGGTGTGTGAGTCCT
GTCCCCTTTACAAGAAGCTCCGCCTGTCGACAGATACTGTGGAACACTCCCTAGACAATAAAGATGGTCC
TGTCTGCCTTCAGGTGAAGCCTTGCACTCCTGAATTTTATCAAACACACTTCCAGCTGGCATATAGGTTG
CAGTCTCGGCCTCGTGGCCTAGCACTGGTGTTGAGCAATGTGCACTTCACTGGAGAGAAAGAACTGGAAT
TTCGCTCTGGGAGGGGATGTGGACCACAGTACTCTAGTCACCCTCTTCAAGCTTTTGGGCTATGACGTCC
ATGTTCTATGTGACCAGACTGCACA
